Addgene plasmid #212370: pTwist-SARS-CoV-2 Spike-deltaC18 I692V (GTA)
Purpose: Encodes SARS-CoV-2 spike I692V for pseudovirus production
Depositing lab: Alejandro Balazs. Depositing organization: Massachusetts General Hospital. Publication: Ongoing evolution of SARS-CoV-2 drives escape from mRNA vaccine-induced humoral immunity. Roederer AL, Cao Y, Denis KS, Sheehan ML, Li CJ, Lam EC, Gregory DJ, Poznansky MC, Iafrate AJ, Canaday DH, Gravenstein S, Garcia-Beltran WF, Balazs AB. medRxiv [Preprint]. 2024 Mar 7:2024.03.05.24303815. doi: 10.1101/2024.03.05.24303815. PubMed 38496628.
Backbone
  Vector backbone: pTwist-CMV-BetaGlobin-WPRE-Neo
  Backbone manufacturer: Twist
  Vector type: Mammalian Expression
Growth in bacteria
  Bacterial resistance: Ampicillin, 100 μg/mL
  Growth temperature: 37°C
  Growth strain: DH5alpha
  Copy number: High Copy
Gene/Insert
  Gene/Insert name: SARS-CoV-2 Spike I692V
  Species: Severe acute respiratory syndrome coronavirus 2
  Mutation: I692V
  Entrez Gene: S (a.k.a. GU280_gp02, spike glycoprotein)
  Promoter: CAG
  Cloning method: Ligation Independent Cloning
Terms and licenses: Academic/Nonprofit Terms; Industry Terms: Not Available to Industry
Depositor comments: Please visit https://www.medrxiv.org/content/10.1101/2024.03.05.24303815v1 for medRxiv preprint.
How to cite: pTwist-SARS-CoV-2 Spike-deltaC18 I692V (GTA) was a gift from Alejandro Balazs (Addgene plasmid # 212370 ; http://n2t.net/addgene:212370 ; RRID:Addgene_212370)
