[The description below was written by a language model from this plasmid's Addgene catalogue record and pLannotate feature annotations shown in this document.]
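Description:
pTwist-SARS-CoV-2 Spike-deltaC18 I692V (GTA) is a 10,462 nt mammalian expression plasmid built on the Twist pTwist-CMV-BetaGlobin-WPRE-Neo backbone. It encodes the SARS-CoV-2 spike glycoprotein carrying the single substitution I692V. The "(GTA)" in the name presumably denotes the valine codon used, and "deltaC18" indicates removal of the last 18 residues of the cytoplasmic tail, a truncation commonly used to improve spike incorporation into pseudotyped particles. The annotated spike reading frame of 3,765 nt is consistent with such a shortened protein. In bacteria the plasmid replicates from a high-copy ColE1/pUC-type origin and is selected with ampicillin through the AmpR β-lactamase gene.

The catalogue entry lists the promoter as CAG. The feature table, however, shows a CMV enhancer with CMV promoter segments followed by a truncated human β-globin intron upstream of the spike, which matches the CMV-BetaGlobin name of the backbone; the two sources therefore differ on this point. The intron and the downstream WPRE both act to raise transcript processing and stability, and an SV40 polyadenylation signal is annotated after the WPRE. The expression unit is flanked by short β-globin insulator elements and by bacterial and T7 terminators that limit read-through. A separate SV40 early promoter–neo–bGH poly(A) cassette provides G418 selection in mammalian cells if stable expression is wanted.

The stated purpose is pseudovirus production: the plasmid supplies the mutant spike as the envelope protein in producer cells alongside separate packaging and reporter constructs. The associated work concerns SARS-CoV-2 evolution and escape from vaccine-induced antibodies, so such pseudoviruses are likely used in neutralization assays to test the effect of this individual mutation.
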