Features (pLannotate 1.2.2; 21 found; start..end, strand, type, name):
      1..3765    +  CDS            S: SPIKE_SARS2 - Experimental evidence at protein level: Swiss-Prot protein existence level 1. [Spike glycoprotein]: May down-regulate host tetherin (BST2) by lysosomal degradation, thereby counteracting its antiviral activity. From Severe acute respiratory syndrome coronavirus 2 (2019-nCoV) (SARS-CoV-2).
   3839..4427    +  misc_feature   WPRE: woodchuck hepatitis virus posttranscriptional regulatory element
   4480..4601    -  polyA_signal   SV40 poly(A) signal: SV40 polyadenylation signal
   4624..4693    -  CDS            large T antigen (fragment): large T antigen from SV40 (simian virus 40)
   4716..4762    +  terminator     T7 terminator: transcription terminator for bacteriophage T7 RNA polymerase
   4792..4928    +  terminator     rrnG terminator: transcription terminator from the E. coli ribosomal RNA rrnG operon (Albrechtsen et al., 1991)
   4973..5044    +  misc_feature   3' β-globin insulator: insulator downstream of the human β-globin locus (Farrell et al., 2002)
   5089..5285    +  promoter       SV40 promoter: SV40 early promoter
   5299..6090    +  CDS            neo: KKA2_KLEPN - Also known as kan, nptII. Experimental evidence at protein level: Swiss-Prot protein existence level 1. Resistance to kanamycin, neomycin, paromomycin, ribostamycin, butirosin and gentamicin B. From Klebsiella pneumoniae.
   6104..6328    +  polyA_signal   bGH poly(A) signal: bovine growth hormone polyadenylation signal
   6524..7112    -  rep_origin     ori: high-copy-number ColE1/pMB1/pBR322/pUC origin of replication
   7284..7348    -  CDS            bla(M) (fragment): β-lactamase lacking the signal sequence; bla(M); allows cytosolic expression of β-lactamase
   7858..8718    +  CDS            AmpR: β-lactamase; bla; confers resistance to ampicillin, carbenicillin, and related antibiotics
   8731..8867    +  terminator     rrnG terminator: transcription terminator from the E. coli ribosomal RNA rrnG operon (Albrechtsen et al., 1991)
   9019..9090    +  misc_feature   5' β-globin insulator: insulator upstream of the human β-globin locus (Farrell et al., 2002)
   9095..9141    -  terminator     T7 terminator: transcription terminator for bacteriophage T7 RNA polymerase
   9159..9207    -  polyA_signal   poly(A) signal: synthetic polyadenylation signal
   9288..9591    +  enhancer       CMV enhancer: human cytomegalovirus immediate early enhancer
   9664..9681    -  promoter       CMV promoter (fragment): human cytomegalovirus (CMV) immediate early promoter
   9744..9795    +  promoter       CMVd2 promoter: truncated human cytomegalovirus (CMV) immediate early promoter that yields moderately reduced expression relative to the full-length promoter
   9929..10404   +  intron         β-globin intron: internally truncated intron from human β-globin
>Addgene plasmid #212370 | pTwist-SARS-CoV-2 Spike-deltaC18 I692V (GTA) | addgene full sequence | sequence record 433119 | Addgene NGS Result
ATGTTTGTGTTCCTCGTTCTCCTGCCCCTCGTTTCTTCCCAATGCGTGAACCTCACAACTAGAACGCAGC
TCCCACCCGCTTACACGAACTCTTTTACTCGTGGAGTATACTATCCCGATAAAGTCTTTAGGTCCAGTGT
CCTTCATTCTACTCAAGACCTTTTCCTGCCATTCTTCTCAAATGTCACCTGGTTCCATGCTATCCACGTT
TCTGGCACCAACGGAACTAAACGATTTGATAATCCCGTCTTGCCATTTAACGATGGCGTATACTTTGCCT
CAACGGAGAAGTCCAACATTATCCGGGGATGGATATTTGGCACCACCCTGGACTCCAAGACACAGTCTCT
CCTCATTGTGAACAACGCCACCAATGTCGTCATCAAAGTCTGTGAATTTCAATTTTGTAACGATCCCTTT
CTCGGGGTTTATTATCATAAGAATAACAAGTCTTGGATGGAGTCAGAGTTCCGCGTTTACAGTTCCGCTA
ACAACTGTACTTTTGAGTACGTTTCCCAACCATTTCTCATGGATCTTGAAGGGAAGCAAGGCAACTTCAA
GAATCTCCGCGAATTTGTGTTTAAGAATATAGACGGCTACTTCAAAATTTATAGCAAGCATACCCCGATA
AATCTGGTTCGGGATCTCCCTCAAGGCTTCTCCGCGTTGGAACCCCTCGTGGACTTGCCGATTGGCATCA
ACATCACCCGGTTCCAAACCCTTCTTGCCCTTCATCGAAGCTACCTCACGCCTGGCGACAGTAGTAGTGG
TTGGACAGCGGGCGCAGCAGCCTACTATGTGGGATATTTGCAACCACGCACCTTTCTTCTCAAATATAAC
GAAAACGGAACAATTACCGATGCCGTAGACTGTGCCCTCGATCCCCTGTCCGAAACTAAATGCACACTCA
AGTCCTTCACAGTTGAGAAAGGCATATACCAAACCAGTAACTTCCGCGTCCAACCCACCGAATCCATTGT
TCGATTCCCTAACATCACCAATTTGTGTCCTTTCGGTGAAGTATTTAATGCCACTCGATTTGCATCAGTT
TATGCCTGGAATCGCAAGCGAATATCAAATTGTGTTGCAGATTATAGTGTCCTGTATAATAGCGCATCAT
TCAGCACTTTTAAGTGTTATGGGGTCAGCCCTACGAAATTGAATGACTTGTGTTTTACCAACGTTTACGC
AGATTCTTTCGTCATACGCGGCGACGAAGTCCGACAGATTGCACCGGGGCAAACCGGAAAGATAGCAGAC
TATAATTATAAGTTGCCGGATGACTTCACCGGCTGCGTTATAGCATGGAACTCCAATAATCTCGATTCAA
AAGTCGGCGGCAACTATAATTATCTTTACCGCCTGTTTCGCAAGTCAAATCTGAAGCCCTTTGAACGTGA
CATCTCCACCGAAATTTATCAAGCTGGCAGCACCCCATGTAATGGAGTGGAAGGGTTTAACTGTTATTTT
CCCCTTCAATCATACGGATTTCAACCAACAAATGGGGTGGGCTATCAACCATATCGGGTGGTAGTCTTGA
GCTTTGAGCTGCTCCACGCACCGGCTACAGTTTGCGGACCGAAGAAAAGCACTAACCTGGTGAAGAATAA
ATGTGTGAACTTCAACTTTAATGGGCTCACCGGAACAGGGGTGCTGACAGAATCAAACAAGAAATTTCTC
CCTTTTCAACAATTTGGTAGAGACATTGCCGATACCACAGATGCCGTCCGCGATCCGCAAACACTGGAAA
TCCTCGATATAACACCCTGTAGCTTCGGCGGGGTCAGCGTGATAACTCCCGGAACGAACACATCCAACCA
AGTGGCTGTCCTGTATCAAGATGTCAACTGTACCGAAGTCCCTGTGGCGATACACGCCGACCAACTGACA
CCCACCTGGAGAGTCTACTCAACAGGTTCCAATGTCTTTCAAACTAGAGCGGGTTGTCTCATTGGCGCTG
AGCATGTCAATAATTCATACGAATGTGATATTCCTATTGGGGCAGGAATCTGTGCGTCTTATCAAACTCA
AACGAACTCACCACGGCGCGCTCGCTCAGTAGCCAGCCAGTCCGTAATCGCCTATACCATGAGTCTCGGG
GCTGAGAACTCCGTGGCTTATTCAAACAATTCCATCGCAATCCCAACTAACTTTACCATTAGCGTTACCA
CGGAAATCTTGCCCGTCAGCATGACTAAGACGAGCGTAGACTGTACGATGTATATCTGTGGGGATTCCAC
CGAGTGTAGCAACCTCTTGCTTCAATACGGGTCTTTCTGTACTCAACTCAACCGAGCATTGACCGGAATT
GCGGTCGAACAAGACAAGAATACCCAAGAGGTGTTCGCACAAGTAAAGCAAATATACAAAACGCCGCCAA
TCAAAGATTTTGGCGGGTTTAATTTTAGCCAAATACTGCCAGACCCATCTAAGCCTTCAAAACGCAGCTT
TATCGAGGATCTGCTGTTCAACAAAGTTACGTTGGCTGACGCGGGTTTCATTAAGCAGTATGGGGATTGT
TTGGGAGACATTGCGGCCCGCGACCTTATCTGTGCTCAAAAATTCAATGGGTTGACAGTTCTGCCCCCTC
TGCTCACTGATGAGATGATTGCACAGTATACATCAGCATTGTTGGCAGGAACCATTACATCCGGCTGGAC
TTTTGGCGCGGGTGCGGCCCTTCAAATACCTTTCGCTATGCAAATGGCTTACAGATTCAATGGGATTGGT
GTCACGCAAAATGTATTGTATGAAAATCAGAAGCTGATCGCTAATCAATTTAACAGCGCGATTGGCAAGA
TCCAAGATTCACTGTCAAGCACAGCGTCCGCCCTCGGCAAACTCCAAGATGTTGTGAATCAAAACGCCCA
GGCCCTGAATACCCTCGTGAAGCAACTGAGTTCTAACTTCGGCGCAATCTCCAGCGTCCTCAACGACATA
TTGTCCAGACTTGATAAGGTGGAAGCCGAGGTGCAAATTGATCGGCTCATCACAGGCAGGCTCCAGTCAC
TCCAAACTTATGTGACACAACAGTTGATCCGGGCTGCTGAGATACGAGCAAGCGCCAACCTGGCCGCCAC
TAAAATGTCAGAGTGCGTGCTCGGGCAGTCCAAACGGGTTGACTTTTGTGGCAAGGGCTATCACTTGATG
TCCTTCCCCCAATCCGCCCCACATGGAGTGGTCTTTCTCCACGTCACTTATGTCCCTGCTCAAGAGAAGA
ACTTTACGACAGCTCCAGCAATCTGTCACGATGGCAAAGCGCACTTTCCCAGGGAAGGCGTTTTCGTCAG
TAATGGCACGCATTGGTTTGTGACCCAAAGGAATTTCTATGAACCCCAAATCATAACCACTGACAATACA
TTTGTCTCAGGCAACTGTGATGTGGTCATTGGGATCGTGAACAACACGGTATATGATCCCCTGCAACCCG
AGTTGGATAGCTTCAAAGAGGAATTGGATAAATACTTTAAGAATCATACTTCACCCGATGTTGATCTCGG
GGACATATCAGGAATAAATGCAAGTGTCGTCAACATTCAGAAAGAGATTGATCGCCTTAATGAGGTCGCC
AAGAACTTGAATGAATCTTTGATCGACTTGCAAGAACTGGGCAAATACGAACAATATATTAAATGGCCCT
GGTACATTTGGTTGGGCTTTATCGCCGGACTTATAGCTATCGTTATGGTCACAATTATGTTGTGCTGTAT
GACTAGCTGTTGTTCCTGCTTGAAAGGATGTTGCAGTTGCGGATCTTGTTGTAAATAAAGGATCCTCTAG
AAGTTGTCTCCTCCTGCACTGACTGACTGATACAATCGATTTCTGGATCCGCAGGCCTAATCAACCTCTG
GATTACAAAATTTGTGAAAGATTGACTGGTATTCTTAACTATGTTGCTCCTTTTACGCTATGTGGATACG
CTGCTTTAATGCCTTTGTATCATGCTATTGCTTCCCGTATGGCTTTCATTTTCTCCTCCTTGTATAAATC
CTGGTTGCTGTCTCTTTATGAGGAGTTGTGGCCCGTTGTCAGGCAACGTGGCGTGGTGTGCACTGTGTTT
GCTGACGCAACCCCCACTGGTTGGGGCATTGCCACCACCTGTCAGCTCCTTTCCGGGACTTTCGCTTTCC
CCCTCCCTATTGCCACGGCGGAACTCATCGCCGCCTGCCTTGCCCGCTGCTGGACAGGGGCTCGGCTGTT
GGGCACTGACAATTCCGTGGTGTTGTCGGGGAAGCTGACGTCCTTTCCATGGCTGCTCGCCTGTGTTGCC
ACCTGGATTCTGCGCGGGACGTCCTTCTGCTACGTCCCTTCGGCCCTCAATCCAGCGGACCTTCCTTCCC
GCGGCCTGCTGCCGGCTCTGCGGCCTCTTCCGCGTCTTCGCCTTCGCCCTCAGACGAGTCGGATCTCCCT
TTGGGCCGCCTCCCCGCCTGTCTAGCTTGACTGACTGAGATACAGCGTACCTTCAGCTCACAGACATGAT
AAGATACATTGATGAGTTTGGACAAACCACAACTAGAATGCAGTGAAAAAAATGCTTTATTTGTGAAATT
TGTGATGCTATTGCTTTATTTGTAACCATTATAAGCTGCAATAAACAAGTTAACAACAACAATTGCATTC
ATTTTATGTTTCAGGTTCAGGGGGAGGTGTGGGAGGTTTTTTAAAGCAAGTAAAACCTCTACAAATGTGG
TATTGGCCCATCTCTATCGGTATCGTAGCATAACCCCTTGGGGCCTCTAAACGGGTCTTGAGGGGTTTTT
TGTGCCCCTCGGGCCGGATTGCTATCTACCGGCATTGGCGCAGAAAAAAATGCCTGATGCGACGCTGCGC
GTCTTATACTCCCACATATGCCAGATTCAGCAACGGATACGGCTTCCCCAACTTGCCCACTTCCATACGT
GTCCTCCTTACCAGAAATTTATCCTTAAGGTCGTCAGCTATCCTGCAGGCGATCTCTCGATTTCGATCAA
GACATTCCTTTAATGGTCTTTTCTGGACACCACTAGGGGTCAGAAGTAGTTCATCAAACTTTCTTCCCTC
CCTAATCTCATTGGTTACCTTGGGCTATCGAAACTTAATTAAGCGATCTGCATCTCAATTAGTCAGCAAC
CATAGTCCCGCCCCTAACTCCGCCCATCCCGCCCCTAACTCCGCCCAGTTCCGCCCATTCTCCGCCCCAT
CGCTGACTAATTTTTTTTATTTATGCAGAGGCCGAGGCCGCCTCGGCCTCTGAGCTATTCCAGAAGTAGT
GAGGAGGCTTTTTTGGAGGCCTAGGCTTTTGCAAAGGAGGTAGCCAACATGATTGAACAAGATGGATTGC
ACGCAGGTTCTCCCGCCGCTTGGGTGGAGAGGCTATTCGGCTATGACTGGGCACAACAGACAATCGGCTG
CTCTGATGCCGCCGTGTTCCGGCTGTCAGCGCAGGGGCGCCCGGTTCTTTTTGTCAAGACCGACCTGTCC
GGTGCCCTGAATGAACTCCAGGACGAGGCAGCGCGGCTATCGTGGCTGGCCACGACGGGCGTTCCTTGCG
CAGCTGTGCTCGACGTTGTCACTGAAGCGGGAAGGGACTGGCTGCTATTGGGCGAAGTGCCGGGGCAGGA
TCTCCTGTCATCTCACCTTGCTCCTGCCGAGAAAGTATCCATCATGGCTGATGCAATGCGGCGGCTGCAT
ACGCTTGATCCGGCTACCTGCCCATTCGACCACCAAGCGAAACATCGCATCGAGCGAGCACGTACTCGGA
TGGAAGCCGGTCTTGTCGATCAGGATGATCTGGACGAAGAGCATCAGGGGCTCGCGCCAGCCGAACTGTT
CGCCAGGCTCAAGGCGCGGATGCCCGACGGCGAGGATCTCGTCGTGACCCACGGCGATGCCTGCTTGCCG
AATATCATGGTGGAAAATGGCCGCTTTTCTGGATTCATCGACTGTGGCCGGCTGGGTGTGGCGGACCGCT
ATCAGGACATAGCGTTGGCTACCCGTGATATTGCTGAAGAGCTTGGCGGCGAATGGGCTGACCGCTTCCT
CGTGCTTTACGGTATCGCCGCTCCCGATTCGCAGCGCATCGCCTTCTATCGCCTTCTTGACGAGTTCTTC
TAGTATGTAAGCCCTGTGCCTTCTAGTTGCCAGCCATCTGTTGTTTGCCCCTCCCCCGTGCCTTCCTTGA
CCCTGGAAGGTGCCACTCCCACTGTCCTTTCCTAATAAAATGAGGAAATTGCATCGCATTGTCTGAGTAG
GTGTCATTCTATTCTGGGGGGTGGGGTGGGGCAGGACAGCAAGGGGGAGGATTGGGAAGACAATAGCAGG
CATGCTGGGGATGCGGTGGGCTCTATGGTTAATTAACCAGTCAAGTCAGCTACTTGGCGAGATCGACTTG
TCTGGGTTTCGACTACGCTCAGAATTGCGTCAGTCAAGTTCGATCTGGTCCTTGCTATTGCACCCGTTCT
CCGATTACGAGTTTCATTTAAATCATGTGAGCAAAAGGCCAGCAAAAGGCCAGGAACCGTAAAAAGGCCG
CGTTGCTGGCGTTTTTCCATAGGCTCCGCCCCCCTGACGAGCATCACAAAAATCGACGCTCAAGTCAGAG
GTGGCGAAACCCGACAGGACTATAAAGATACCAGGCGTTTCCCCCTGGAAGCTCCCTCGTGCGCTCTCCT
GTTCCGACCCTGCCGCTTACCGGATACCTGTCCGCCTTTCTCCCTTCGGGAAGCGTGGCGCTTTCTCATA
GCTCACGCTGTAGGTATCTCAGTTCGGTGTAGGTCGTTCGCTCCAAGCTGGGCTGTGTGCACGAACCCCC
CGTTCAGCCCGACCGCTGCGCCTTATCCGGTAACTATCGTCTTGAGTCCAACCCGGTAAGACACGACTTA
TCGCCACTGGCAGCAGCCACTGGTAACAGGATTAGCAGAGCGAGGTATGTAGGCGGTGCTACAGAGTTCT
TGAAGTGGTGGCCTAACTACGGCTACACTAGAAGAACAGTATTTGGTATCTGCGCTCTGCTGAAGCCAGT
TACCTTCGGAAAAAGAGTTGGTAGCTCTTGATCCGGCAAACAAACCACCGCTGGTAGCGGTGGTTTTTTT
GTTTGCAAGCAGCAGATTACGCGCAGAAAAAAAGGATCTCAAGAAGATCCTTTGATCTTTTCTACGGGGT
CTGACGCTCAGTGGAACGAAAACTCACGTTAAGGGATTTTGGTCATGAGATTATCAAAAAGGATCTTCAC
CTAGATCCTTTTAAATTAAAAATGAAGTTTTAAATCAATCTAAAGTATATATGAGTAAACTTGGTCTGAC
AGTTACCAATGCTTAATCAGTGAGGCACCTATCTCAGCGATCTGTCTATTTCGTTCATCCATAGTTGCAT
TTAAATTTCCGAACTCTCCAAGGCCCTCGTCGGAAAATCTTCAAACCTTTCGTCCGATCCATCTTGCAGG
CTACCTCTCGAACGAACTATCGCAAGTCTCTTGGCCGGCCTTGCGCCTTGGCTATTGCTTGGCAGCGCCT
ATCGCCAGGTATTACTCCAATCCCGAATATCCGAGATCGGGATCACCCGAGAGAAGTTCAACCTACATCC
TCAATCCCGATCTATCCGAGATCCGAGGAATATCGAAATCGGGGCGCGCCTGGTGTACCGAGAACGATCC
TCTCAGTGCGAGTCTCGACGATCCATATCGTTGCTTGGCAGTCAGCCAGTCGGAATCCAGCTTGGGACCC
AGGAAGTCCAATCGTCAGATATTGTACTCAAGCCTGGTCACGGCAGCGTACCGATCTGTTTAAACCTAGA
TATTGATAGTCTGATCGGTCAACGTATAATCGAGTCCTAGCTTTTGCAAACATCTATCAAGAGACAGGAT
CAGCAGGAGGCTTTCGCATGAGTATTCAACATTTCCGTGTCGCCCTTATTCCCTTTTTTGCGGCATTTTG
CCTTCCTGTTTTTGCTCACCCAGAAACGCTGGTGAAAGTAAAAGATGCTGAAGATCAGTTGGGTGCGCGA
GTGGGTTACATCGAACTGGATCTCAACAGCGGTAAGATCCTTGAGAGTTTTCGCCCCGAAGAACGCTTTC
CAATGATGAGCACTTTTAAAGTTCTGCTATGTGGCGCGGTATTATCCCGTATTGACGCCGGGCAAGAGCA
ACTCGGTCGCCGCATACACTATTCTCAGAATGACTTGGTTGAGTATTCACCAGTCACAGAAAAGCATCTT
ACGGATGGCATGACAGTAAGAGAATTATGCAGTGCTGCCATAACCATGAGTGATAACACTGCGGCCAACT
TACTTCTGACAACGATTGGAGGACCGAAGGAGCTAACCGCTTTTTTGCACAACATGGGGGATCATGTAAC
TCGCCTTGATCGTTGGGAACCGGAGCTGAATGAAGCCATACCAAACGACGAGCGTGACACCACGATGCCT
GTAGCAATGGCAACAACCTTGCGTAAACTATTAACTGGCGAACTACTTACTCTAGCTTCCCGGCAACAGT
TGATAGACTGGATGGAGGCGGATAAAGTTGCAGGACCACTTCTGCGCTCGGCCCTTCCGGCTGGCTGGTT
TATTGCTGATAAATCTGGAGCCGGTGAGCGTGGGTCTCGCGGTATCATTGCAGCACTGGGGCCAGATGGT
AAGCCCTCCCGTATCGTAGTTATCTACACGACGGGGAGTCAGGCAACTATGGATGAACGAAATAGACAGA
TCGCTGAGATAGGTGCCTCACTGATTAAGCATTGGTAACCGATTCTAGGTGCATTGGCGCAGAAAAAAAT
GCCTGATGCGACGCTGCGCGTCTTATACTCCCACATATGCCAGATTCAGCAACGGATACGGCTTCCCCAA
CTTGCCCACTTCCATACGTGTCCTCCTTACCAGAAATTTATCCTTAAGATCCCGAATCGTTTAAACTCGA
CTCTGGCTCTATCGAATCTCCGTCGTTTCGAGCTTACGCGAACAGCCGTGGCGCTCATTTGCTCGTCGGG
CATCGAATCTCGTCAGCTATCGTCAGCTTACCTTTTTGGCAGCGATCGCGGCTCCCGACATCTTGGACCA
TTAGCTCCACAGGTATCTTCTTCCCTCTAGTGGTCATAACAGCAGCTTCAGCTACCTCTCAATTCAAAAA
ACCCCTCAAGACCCGTTTAGAGGCCCCAAGGGGTTATGCTATCAATCGTTGCGTTACACACACAAAAAAC
CAACACACATCCATCTTCGATGGATAGCGATTTTATTATCTAACTGCTGATCGAGTGTAGCCAGATCTAG
TAATCAATTACGGGGTCATTAGTTCATAGCCCATATATGGAGTTCCGCGTTACATAACTTACGGTAAATG
GCCCGCCTGGCTGACCGCCCAACGACCCCCGCCCATTGACGTCAATAATGACGTATGTTCCCATAGTAAC
GCCAATAGGGACTTTCCATTGACGTCAATGGGTGGAGTATTTACGGTAAACTGCCCACTTGGCAGTACAT
CAAGTGTATCATATGCCAAGTACGCCCCCTATTGACGTCAATGACGGTAAATGGCCCGCCTGGCATTATG
CCCAGTACATGACCTTATGGGACTTTCCTACTTGGCAGTACATCTACGTATTAGTCATCGCTATTACCAT
GCTGATGCGGTTTTGGCAGTACATCAATGGGCGTGGATAGCGGTTTGACTCACGGGGATTTCCAAGTCTC
CACCCCATTGACGTCAATGGGAGTTTGTTTTGGCACCAAAATCAACGGGACTTTCCAAAATGTCGTAACA
ACTCCGCCCCATTGACGCAAATGGGCGGTAGGCGTGTACGGTGGGAGGTCTATATAAGCAGAGCTGGTTT
AGTGAACCGTCAGATCGCCTGGAGACGCCATCCACGCTGTTTTGACCTCCATAGAAGACACCGGGACCGA
TCCAGCCTCCCCTCGAAGCTTACATGTGGTACCGAGCTCGGATCCTGAGAACTTCAGGGTGAGTCTATGG
GACCCTTGATGTTTTCTTTCCCCTTCTTTTCTATGGTTAAGTTCATGTCATAGGAAGGGGAGAAGTAACA
GGGTACACATATTGACCAAATCAGGGTAATTTTGCATTTGTAATTTTAAAAAATGCTTTCTTCTTTTAAT
ATACTTTTTTGTTTATCTTATTTCTAATACTTTCCCTAATCTCTTTCTTTCAGGGCAATAATGATACAAT
GTATCATGCCTCTTTGCACCATTCTAAAGAATAACAGTGATAATTTCTGGGTTAAGGCAATAGCAATATT
TCTGCATATAAATATTTCTGCATATAAATTGTAACTGATGTAAGAGGTTTCATATTGCTAATAGCAGCTA
CAATCCAGCTACCATTCTGCTTTTATTTTATGGTTGGGATAAGGCTGGATTATTCTGAGTCCAAGCTAGG
CCCTTTTGCTAATCATGTTCATACCTCTTATCTTCCTCCCACAGCTCCTGGGCAACGTGCTGGTCTGTGT
GCTGGCCCATCACTTTGGCAAAGGCGGCCGCC
